Addgene plasmid #238265: pRK5_V5-nb-noKS
Purpose: For overexpression of V5-nb-noKS
Depositing lab: Denes Hnisz. Depositing organization: Max Planck Institute for Molecular Genetics. Publication: Probing condensate microenvironments with a micropeptide killswitch. Zhang Y, Stoppelkamp I, Fernandez-Pernas P, Allram M, Charman M, Magalhaes AP, Piedavent-Salomon M, Sommer G, Sung YC, Meyer K, Grams N, Halko E, Dongre S, Meierhofer D, Malszycki M, Ilik IA, Aktas T, Kraushar ML, Vastenhouw N, Weitzman MD, Grebien F, Niskanen H, Hnisz D. Nature. 2025 Jun 4. doi: 10.1038/s41586-025-09141-5. PubMed 40468084.
Backbone
  Vector backbone: pRK5
  Vector type: Mammalian Expression
Growth in bacteria
  Bacterial resistance: Ampicillin, 100 μg/mL
  Growth temperature: 37°C
  Growth strain: DH5alpha
  Copy number: High Copy
Gene/Insert
  Gene/Insert name: V5-nb-noKS
  Species: H. sapiens (human)
  Cloning method: Gibson Cloning
Terms and licenses: Academic/Nonprofit Terms; Industry Terms: Not Available to Industry
How to cite: pRK5_V5-nb-noKS was a gift from Denes Hnisz (Addgene plasmid # 238265 ; http://n2t.net/addgene:238265 ; RRID:Addgene_238265)
