[The description below was written by a language model from this plasmid's Addgene catalogue record and pLannotate feature annotations shown in this document.]
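Description:
pRK5_V5-nb-noKS is a mammalian expression plasmid built on the pRK5 backbone for transient overexpression of a fusion protein called V5-nb-noKS. It is propagated in E. coli as a high-copy plasmid through a ColE1/pUC-type origin and selected with ampicillin via the bla (β-lactamase) gene and its own promoter. The backbone also carries an M13 phage origin for single-stranded DNA production. Residual cloning-vector remnants include lacZα, lacI, bom and rop fragments and a lac promoter/operator region, none of which has an evident role in expression of the insert.

The expression cassette is driven by the human cytomegalovirus immediate-early enhancer and promoter, followed by a fragment of CMV intron A and an SP6 promoter that could support in vitro transcription. It ends with an SV40 polyadenylation signal. An SV40 enhancer/early promoter region lies downstream of the cassette as part of the backbone. Within the cassette, the annotation identifies an mCherry coding sequence and, further downstream, a roughly 360 bp segment matching an immunoglobulin heavy-chain variable domain. This match is consistent with the "nb" in the name denoting a nanobody, presumably one that binds the V5 epitope, although the record does not spell this out. A short match to an IgH signal sequence upstream of mCherry is only a fragment. The record lists the insert species as human.

The associated study concerns a micropeptide "killswitch" for probing biomolecular condensate microenvironments, so "noKS" most likely marks a control version lacking the killswitch peptide. On that reading, the plasmid would provide a red fluorescent nanobody fusion for comparison with killswitch-bearing constructs. The catalogue states only that it is for overexpression of V5-nb-noKS.
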