Features (pLannotate 1.2.2; 21 found; start..end, strand, type, name):
     14..393     +  enhancer       CMV enhancer: human cytomegalovirus immediate early enhancer
    394..597     +  promoter       CMV promoter: human cytomegalovirus (CMV) immediate early promoter
    733..776     +  intron         CMV intron (fragment): modified intron A from human cytomegalovirus
    828..846     +  promoter       SP6 promoter: promoter for bacteriophage SP6 RNA polymerase
    850..887     +  CDS            IgH signal sequence (fragment): signal sequence from the mouse immunoglobulin heavy chain variable region
    939..1646    +  CDS            mCherry: mCherry is a basic (constitutively fluorescent) red fluorescent protein published in 2004, derived from Discosoma sp.. It is reported to be a very rapidly-maturing monomer with low acid sensitivity.
   1860..2222    +  CDS            HV01_CANLF: Experimental evidence at protein level: Swiss-Prot protein existence level 1. From Canis lupus familiaris (Dog) (Canis familiaris).
   2288..2422    +  polyA_signal   SV40 poly(A) signal: SV40 polyadenylation signal
   2491..2848    +  promoter       SV40 promoter: SV40 enhancer and early promoter
   2867..3021    +  CDS            lacZα (fragment): LacZα fragment of β-galactosidase; lacZ fragment
   3027..3078    -  misc_feature   bom (fragment): basis of mobility region from pBR322
   3097..3477    +  rep_origin     M13 ori (sequence partly withheld): M13 bacteriophage origin of replication; arrow indicates direction of (+) strand synthesis
   3553..3602    -  misc_feature   bom (fragment): basis of mobility region from pBR322
   3704..3739    -  CDS            rop (fragment): Rop protein, which maintains plasmids at low copy number; rop
   3834..3938    +  promoter       AmpR promoter: bla
   3939..4799    +  CDS            AmpR: β-lactamase; bla; confers resistance to ampicillin, carbenicillin, and related antibiotics
   4970..5558    +  rep_origin     ori: high-copy-number ColE1/pMB1/pBR322/pUC origin of replication
   5741..5833    +  CDS            lacI (fragment): lac repressor; lacI; The lac repressor binds to the lac operator to inhibit transcription in E. coli. This inhibition can be relieved by adding lactose or isopropyl-β-D-thiogalactopyranoside (IPTG).
   5846..5867    +  protein_bind   CAP binding site: CAP binding activates transcription in the presence of cAMP. E. coli catabolite activator protein
   5882..5912    +  promoter       lac promoter: promoter for the E. coli lac operon
   5920..5936    +  protein_bind   lac operator: The lac repressor binds to the lac operator to inhibit transcription in E. coli. This inhibition can be relieved by adding lactose or isopropyl-β-D-thiogalactopyranoside (IPTG). lac repressor encoded by lacI
>Addgene plasmid #238265 | pRK5_V5-nb-noKS | addgene full sequence | sequence record 474565 | Addgene NGS Result
TTCGAGCTCGCCCGACATTGATTATTGACTAGTTATTAATAGTAATCAATTACGGGGTCATTAGTTCATA
GCCCATATATGGAGTTCCGCGTTACATAACTTACGGTAAATGGCCCGCCTGGCTGACCGCCCAACGACCC
CCGCCCATTGACGTCAATAATGACGTATGTTCCCATAGTAACGCCAATAGGGACTTTCCATTGACGTCAA
TGGGTGGAGTATTTACGGTAAACTGCCCACTTGGCAGTACATCAAGTGTATCATATGCCAAGTACGCCCC
CTATTGACGTCAATGACGGTAAATGGCCCGCCTGGCATTATGCCCAGTACATGACCTTATGGGACTTTCC
TACTTGGCAGTACATCTACGTATTAGTCATCGCTATTACCATGGTGATGCGGTTTTGGCAGTACATCAAT
GGGCGTGGATAGCGGTTTGACTCACGGGGATTTCCAAGTCTCCACCCCATTGACGTCAATGGGAGTTTGT
TTTGGCACCAAAATCAACGGGACTTTCCAAAATGTCGTAACAACTCCGCCCCATTGACGCAAATGGGCGG
TAGGCGTGTACGGTGGGAGGTCTATATAAGCAGAGCTCGTTTAGTGAACCGTCAGATCGCCTGGAGACGC
CATCCACGCTGTTTTGACCTCCATAGAAGACACCGGGACCGATCCAGCCTCCGCGGCCGGGAACGGTGCA
TTGGAACGCGGATTCCCCGTGCCAAGAGTGACGTAAGTACCGCCTATAGAGTCTATAGGCCCACCCCCTT
GGCTTCGTTAGAACGCGGCTACAATTAATACATAACCTTATGTATCATACACATACGATTTAGGTGACAC
TATAGAATAACATCCACTTTGCCTTTCTCTCCACAGGTGTCCACTCCCAGGTCCAACTGCACCTCGGTTC
TATCGATTGAATTCGTACCGGTGCCACCATGGTTTCCAAAGGAGAGGAGGATAATATGGCTATAATTAAA
GAGTTTATGCGGTTCAAGGTGCATATGGAGGGATCTGTGAACGGTCACGAGTTCGAAATCGAGGGCGAAG
GCGAGGGGCGACCCTATGAAGGGACACAGACGGCCAAACTGAAGGTGACCAAGGGTGGCCCCCTGCCTTT
CGCCTGGGACATCCTGTCACCCCAGTTTATGTACGGCTCTAAGGCTTACGTTAAGCACCCTGCCGATATT
CCGGACTACTTGAAACTGAGCTTCCCTGAAGGGTTCAAGTGGGAACGGGTAATGAATTTTGAGGATGGCG
GTGTAGTCACAGTTACCCAGGACAGCTCTCTTCAGGACGGAGAATTTATCTATAAGGTTAAACTTCGGGG
CACTAACTTCCCATCAGACGGCCCCGTGATGCAGAAGAAAACTATGGGCTGGGAAGCCAGCTCAGAACGC
ATGTATCCCGAGGACGGAGCACTGAAGGGAGAAATCAAGCAGCGACTCAAGCTGAAGGATGGGGGACATT
ATGATGCTGAGGTCAAAACCACCTATAAGGCCAAGAAACCCGTTCAGCTTCCTGGGGCATACAACGTGAA
TATCAAACTGGATATTACATCCCATAACGAAGACTATACCATCGTGGAACAGTACGAGCGGGCCGAGGGC
AGACATAGCACAGGGGGCATGGATGAATTGTACAAGGGAAGCGGAGCTACTAACTTCAGCCTGCTGAAGC
AGGCTGGAGACGTGGAGGAGAACCCTGGACCTGGAAGCGGAGAGGGCAGAGGAAGTCTTCTAACATGCGG
TGACGTGGAGGAGAATCCCGGCCCATATCCGTACGACGTACCAGACTACGCACCTAAGAAGAAGAGGAAG
GTTGGGGGAGGCGGCAGTGGCGGAGGGGGATCTATGGCTGAAGTGCAGCTGCAAGCCAGCGGCGGAGGCT
TCGTGCAGCCCGGCGGATCTCTGAGACTGTCTTGTGCCGCTTCTGGCACCACCAGCTTCGGCGATACAAT
GGGCTGGTTCCGGCAGGCCCCTGGAAAGGAAAGAGAGTTTGTGTCCGCCATCTCCAGACAGGGCGACAAG
CACTACTATGCCGACAGCGTGAAAGGCAGATTCACAATCAGCCGGGACAACAGCAAGAACACCGTGTACC
TGCAGATGAACTCTCTGAGAGCCGAAGATACCGCCACCTACTACTGCGCCGAGTGGATGAATACCAGACG
CGAGTTCATCACCCCTTACTGGGGCCAGGGAACACAGGTGACCGTGTCTAGCGGCGGCGGAGGAAGCGGA
GGCGGAGGATCTTAGGTCGACCTGCAGAAGCTTGGCCGCCATGGCCCAACTTGTTTATTGCAGCTTATAA
TGGTTACAAATAAAGCAATAGCATCACAAATTTCACAAATAAAGCATTTTTTTCACTGCATTCTAGTTGT
GGTTTGTCCAAACTCATCAATGTATCTTATCATGTCTGGATCGGGAATTAATTCGGCGCAGCACCATGGC
CTGAAATAACCTCTGAAAGAGGAACTTGGTTAGGTACCTTCTGAGGCGGAAAGAACCAGCTGTGGAATGT
GTGTCAGTTAGGGTGTGGAAAGTCCCCAGGCTCCCCAGCAGGCAGAAGTATGCAAAGCATGCATCTCAAT
TAGTCAGCAACCAGGTGTGGAAAGTCCCCAGGCTCCCCAGCAGGCAGAAGTATGCAAAGCATGCATCTCA
ATTAGTCAGCAACCATAGTCCCGCCCCTAACTCCGCCCATCCCGCCCCTAACTCCGCCCAGTTCCGCCCA
TTCTCCGCCCCATGGCTGACTAATTTTTTTTATTTATGCAGAGGCCGAGGCCGCCTCGGCCTCTGAGCTA
TTCCAGAAGTAGTGAGGAGGCTTTTTTGGAGGCCTAGGCTTTTGCAAAAAGCTGTTAACAGCTTGGCACT
GGCCGTCGTTTTACAACGTCGTGACTGGGAAAACCCTGGCGTTACCCAACTTAATCGCCTTGCAGCACAT
CCCCCTTTCGCCAGCTGGCGTAATAGCGAAGAGGCCCGCACCGATCGCCCTTCCCAACAGTTGCGCAGCC
TGAATGGCGAATGGCGCCTGATGCGGTATTTTCTCCTTACGCATCTGTGCGGTATTTCACACCGCATA
[142 nt withheld, positions 3079-3220]
C
[141 nt withheld, positions 3222-3362]
CCTTTGACGTTGGAGTCCACGTTCTTT
[37 nt withheld, positions 3390-3426]
ACCCTATCTCGGGCTATTCTTTTGATTTATAAGGGATTTTGCCGATTTCGGCCTATTGGTTAAAAAATGA
GCTGATTTAACAAAAATTTAACGCGAATTTTAACAAAATATTAACGTTTACAATTTTATGGTGCACTCTC
AGTACAATCTGCTCTGATGCCGCATAGTTAAGCCAGCCCCGACACCCGCCAACACCCGCTGACGCGCCCT
GACGGGCTTGTCTGCTCCCGGCATCCGCTTACAGACAAGCTGTGACCGTCTCCGGGAGCTGCATGTGTCA
GAGGTTTTCACCGTCATCACCGAAACGCGCGAGACGAAAGGGCCTCGTGATACGCCTATTTTTATAGGTT
AATGTCATGATAATAATGGTTTCTTAGACGTCAGGTGGCACTTTTCGGGGAAATGTGCGCGGAACCCCTA
TTTGTTTATTTTTCTAAATACATTCAAATATGTATCCGCTCATGAGACAATAACCCTGATAAATGCTTCA
ATAATATTGAAAAAGGAAGAGTATGAGTATTCAACATTTCCGTGTCGCCCTTATTCCCTTTTTTGCGGCA
TTTTGCCTTCCTGTTTTTGCTCACCCAGAAACGCTGGTGAAAGTAAAAGATGCTGAAGATCAGTTGGGTG
CACGAGTGGGTTACATCGAACTGGATCTCAACAGCGGTAAGATCCTTGAGAGTTTTCGCCCCGAAGAACG
TTTTCCAATGATGAGCACTTTTAAAGTTCTGCTATGTGGCGCGGTATTATCCCGTATTGACGCCGGGCAA
GAGCAACTCGGTCGCCGCATACACTATTCTCAGAATGACTTGGTTGAGTACTCACCAGTCACAGAAAAGC
ATCTTACGGATGGCATGACAGTAAGAGAATTATGCAGTGCTGCCATAACCATGAGTGATAACACTGCGGC
CAACTTACTTCTGACAACGATCGGAGGACCGAAGGAGCTAACCGCTTTTTTGCACAACATGGGGGATCAT
GTAACTCGCCTTGATCGTTGGGAACCGGAGCTGAATGAAGCCATACCAAACGACGAGCGTGACACCACGA
TGCCTGTAGCAATGGCAACAACGTTGCGCAAACTATTAACTGGCGAACTACTTACTCTAGCTTCCCGGCA
ACAATTAATAGACTGGATGGAGGCGGATAAAGTTGCAGGACCACTTCTGCGCTCGGCCCTTCCGGCTGGC
TGGTTTATTGCTGATAAATCTGGAGCCGGTGAGCGTGGGTCTCGCGGTATCATTGCAGCACTGGGGCCAG
ATGGTAAGCCCTCCCGTATCGTAGTTATCTACACGACGGGGAGTCAGGCAACTATGGATGAACGAAATAG
ACAGATCGCTGAGATAGGTGCCTCACTGATTAAGCATTGGTAACTGTCAGACCAAGTTTACTCATATATA
CTTTAGATTGATTTAAAACTTCATTTTTAATTTAAAAGGATCTAGGTGAAGATCCTTTTTGATAATCTCA
TGACCAAAATCCCTTAACGTGAGTTTTCGTTCCACTGAGCGTCAGACCCCGTAGAAAAGATCAAAGGATC
TTCTTGAGATCCTTTTTTTCTGCGCGTAATCTGCTGCTTGCAAACAAAAAAACCACCGCTACCAGCGGTG
GTTTGTTTGCCGGATCAAGAGCTACCAACTCTTTTTCCGAAGGTAACTGGCTTCAGCAGAGCGCAGATAC
CAAATACTGTTCTTCTAGTGTAGCCGTAGTTAGGCCACCACTTCAAGAACTCTGTAGCACCGCCTACATA
CCTCGCTCTGCTAATCCTGTTACCAGTGGCTGCTGCCAGTGGCGATAAGTCGTGTCTTACCGGGTTGGAC
TCAAGACGATAGTTACCGGATAAGGCGCAGCGGTCGGGCTGAACGGGGGGTTCGTGCACACAGCCCAGCT
TGGAGCGAACGACCTACACCGAACTGAGATACCTACAGCGTGAGCTATGAGAAAGCGCCACGCTTCCCGA
AGGGAGAAAGGCGGACAGGTATCCGGTAAGCGGCAGGGTCGGAACAGGAGAGCGCACGAGGGAGCTTCCA
GGGGGAAACGCCTGGTATCTTTATAGTCCTGTCGGGTTTCGCCACCTCTGACTTGAGCGTCGATTTTTGT
GATGCTCGTCAGGGGGGCGGAGCCTATGGAAAAACGCCAGCAACGCGGCCTTTTTACGGTTCCTGGCCTT
TTGCTGGCCTTTTGCTCACATGTTCTTTCCTGCGTTATCCCCTGATTCTGTGGATAACCGTATTACCGCC
TTTGAGTGAGCTGATACCGCTCGCCGCAGCCGAACGACCGAGCGCAGCGAGTCAGTGAGCGAGGAAGCGG
AAGAGCGCCCAATACGCAAACCGCCTCTCCCCGCGCGTTGGCCGATTCATTAATGCAGCTGGCACGACAG
GTTTCCCGACTGGAAAGCGGGCAGTGAGCGCAACGCAATTAATGTGAGTTAGCTCACTCATTAGGCACCC
CAGGCTTTACACTTTATGCTTCCGGCTCGTATGTTGTGTGGAATTGTGAGCGGATAACAATTTCACACAG
GAAACAGCTATGACATGATTACGAATTAA
